>Addgene plasmid #48146 | pPK1E-2 | depositor full sequence | sequence record 69932 | pPK1E-2 sequence 5198 bps
ATTTAATTCTTCGCCATCATAAACATTTTTAACTGTTAATGTGAGAAACAACCAACGAACTGTTGGCTTT
TGTTTAATAACTTCAGCAACAACCTTTTGTGACTGAATGCCATGTTTCATTGCTCTCCTCCAGTTGCACA
TTGGACAAAGCCTGGATTTACAAAACCACACTCGATACAACTTTCTTTCGCCTGTTTCACGATTTTGTTT
ATACTCTAATATTTCAGCACAATCTTTTACTCTTTCAGCCTTTTTAAATTCAAGAATATGCAGAAGTTCA
AAGTAATCAACATTAGCGATTTTCTTTTCTCTCCATGGTCTCACTTTTCCACTTTTTGTCTTGTCCACTA
AAACCCTTGATTTTTCATCTGAATAAATGCTACTATTAGGACACATAATATTAAAAGAAACCCCCATCTA
TTTAGTTATTTGTTTGGTCACTTATAACTTTAACAGATGGGGTTTTTCTGTGCAACCAATTTTAAGGGTT
TTCAATACTTTAAAACACATACATACCAACACTTCAACGCACCTTTCAGCAACTAAAATAAAAATGACGT
TATTTCTATATGTATCAAGATAAGAAAGAACAAGTTCAAAACCATCAAAAAAAGACACCTTTTCAGGTGC
TTTTTTTATTTTATAAACTCATTCCCTGATCTCGACTTCGTTCTTTTTTTACCTCTCGGTTATGAGTTAG
TTCAAATTCGTTCTTTTTAGGTTCTAAATCGTGTTTTTCTTGGAATTGTGCTGTTTTATCCTTTACCTTG
TCTACAAACCCCTTAAAAACGTTTTTAAAGGCTTTTAAGCCGTCTGTACGTTCCTTAAGCAAACTATTTA
GCTGACACTATAAGAGAAGGCTTAACAAGGCGTTGCTACGGTAGCGCCTGATTAAACTTTCACTTACAAG
GAGGTGAAATGTACAATGGTCCAAACTAGTTCGAAGATCTCCGGAGCTCCCGGGATCCGGTACCGGCCGC
ATGCCGGCTAAACCTCGCGAACGGATTCACCGGTCCAAGAATTGGAGCTAATTAATTCTTGCGGAGAACT
GTGAATGCGCAAACCAACCCTTGGCAGAACATATCCATCGCGTCCGCCATCTCCAGCAGCCGCACGCGGC
GCATCTCGGGCCGCGTTGCTGGCGTTTTTCCATAGGCTCCGCCCCCCTGACGAGCATCACAAAAATCGAC
GCTCAAGTCAGAGGTGGCGAAACCCGACAGGACTATAAAGATACCAGGCGTTTCCCCCTGGAAGCTCCCT
CGTGCGCTCTCCTGTTCCGACCCTGCCGCTTACCGGATACCTGTCCGCCTTTCTCCCTTCGGGAAGCGTG
GCGCTTTCTCATAGCTCACGCTGTAGGTATCTCAGTTCGGTGTAGGTCGTTCGCTCCAAGCTGGGCTGTG
TGCACGAACCCCCCGTTCAGCCCGACCGCTGCGCCTTATCCGGTAACTATCGTCTTGAGTCCAACCCGGT
AAGACACGACTTATCGCCACTGGCAGCAGCCACTGGTAACAGGATTAGCAGAGCGAGGTATGTAGGCGGT
GCTACAGAGTTCTTGAAGTGGTGGCCTAACTACGGCTACACTAGAAGGACAGTATTTGGTATCTGCGCTC
TGCTGAAGCCAGTTACCTTCGGAAAAAGAGTTGGTAGCTCTTGATCCGGCAAACAAACCACCGCTGGTAG
CGGTGGTTTTTTTGTTTGCAAGCAGCAGATTACGCGCAGAAAAAAAGGATCTCAAGAAGATCCTTTGATC
TTTTCTACGGGGTCTGACGCTCAGTGGAACGAAAACTCACGTTAAGGGATTTTGGTCATGAGATTATCAA
AAAGGATCTTCACCTAGATCCTTTTAAATTAAAAATGAAGTTTTAAATCAATCTAAAGTATATATGAGTA
AACTTGGTCTGACAGTTACCAATGCTTAATCAGTGAGGCACCTATCTCAGCGATCTGTCTATTTCGTTCA
TCCATAGTTGCCTGACTCCCCGTCGTGTAGATAACTACGATACGGGAGGGCTTACCATCTGGCCCCAGTG
CTGCAATGATACCGCGAGACCCACGCTCACCGGCTCCAGATTTATCAGCAATAAACCAGCCAGCCGGAAG
GGCCGAGCGCAGAAGTGGTCCTGCAACTTTATCCGCCTCCATCCAGTCTATTAATTGTTGCCGGGAAGCT
AGAGTAAGTAGTTCGCCAGTTAATAGTTTGCGCAACGTTGTTGCCATTGCTGCAGGCATCGTGGTGTCAC
GCTCGTCGTTTGGTATGGCTTCATTCAGCTCCGGTTCCCAACGATCAAGGCGAGTTACATGATCCCCCAT
GTTGTGCAAAAAAGCGGTTAGCTCCTTCGGTCCTCCGATCGTTGTCAGAAGTAAGTTGGCCGCAGTGTTA
TCACTCATGGTTATGGCAGCACTGCATAATTCTCTTACTGTCATGCCATCCGTAAGATGCTTTTCTGTGA
CTGGTGAGTACTCAACCAAGTCATTCTGAGAATAGTGTATGCGGCGACCGAGTTGCTCTTGCCCGGCGTC
AACACGGGATAATACCGCGCCACATAGCAGAACTTTAAAAGTGCTCATCATTGGAAAACGTTCTTCGGGG
CGAAAACTCTCAAGGATCTTACCGCTGTTGAGATCCAGTTCGATGTAACCCACTCGTGCACCCAACTGAT
CTTCAGCATCTTTTACTTTCACCAGCGTTTCTGGGTGAGCAAAAACAGGAAGGCAAAATGCCGCAAAAAA
GGGAATAAGGGCGACACGGAAATGTTGAATACTCATACTCTTCCTTTTTCAATATTATTGAAGCATTTAT
CAGGGTTATTGTCTCATGAGCGGATACATATTTGAATGTATTTAGAAAAATAAACAAATAGGGGTTCCGC
GCACATTTCCCCGAAAAGTGCCACCTGACGTCTAAGAAACCATTATTATCATGACATTAACCTATAAAAA
TAGGCGTATCACGAGGCCCTTTCGTCTTCAAGAATTCCTGTTATAAAAAAAGGATCAATTTTGAACTCTC
TCCCAAAGTTGATCCCTTAACGATTTAGAAATCCCTTTGAGAATGTTTATATACATTCAAGGTAACCAGC
CAACTAATGACAATGATTCCTGAAAAAAGTAATAACAAATTACTATACAGATAAGTTGACTGATCAACTT
CCATAGGTAACAACCTTTGATCAAGTAAGGGTATGGATAATAAACCACCTACAATTGCAATACCTGTTCC
CTCTGATAAAAAGCTGGTAAAGTTAAGCAAACTCATTCCAGCACCAGCTTCCTGCTGTTTCAAGCTACTT
GAAACAATTGTTGATATAACTGTTTTGGTGAACGAAAGCCCACCTAAAACAAATACGATTATAATTGTCA
TGAACCATGATGTTGTTTCTAAAAGAAAGGAAGCAGTTAAAAAGCTAACAGAAAGAAATGTAACTCCGAT
GTTTAACACGTATAAAGGACCTCTTCTATCAACAAGTATCCCACCAATGTAGCCGAAAATAATGACACTC
ATTGTTCCAGGGAAAATAATTACACTTCCGATTTCGGCAGTACTTAGCTGGTGAACATCTTTCATCATAT
AAGGAACCATAGAGACAAACCCTGCTACTGTTCCAAATATAATTCCCCCACAAAGAACTCCAATCATAAA
AGGTATATTTTTCCCTAATCCGGGATCAACAAAAGGATCTGTTACTTTCCTGATATGTTTTACAAATATC
AGGAATGACAGCACGCTAACGATAAGAAAAGAAATGCTATATGATGTTGTAAACAACATAAAAAATACAA
TGCCTACAGACATTAGTATAATTCCTTTGATATCAAAATGACCTTTTATCCTTACTTCTTTCTTTAATAA
TTTCATAAGAAACGGAACAGTGATAATTGTTATCATAGGAATGAGTAGAAGATAGGACCAATGAATATAA
TGGGCTATCATTCCACCAATCGCTGGACCGACTCCTTCTCCCATGGCTACTATCGATCCAATAAGACCAA
ATGCTTTACCCCTATTTTCCTTTGGAATATAGCGCGCAACTACAACCATTACGAGTGCTGGAAATGCAGC
TGCACCAGCCCCTTGAATAAAACGAGCCATAATAAGTAAGGAAAAGAAAGAATGGCCAACAAACCCAATT
ACCGACCCGAAACAATTTATTATAATTCCAAATAGGAGTAACCTTTTGATGCCTAATTGATCAGATAGCT
TTCCATATACAGCTGTTCCAATGGAAAAGGTTAACATAAAGGCTGTGTTCACCCAGTTTGTACTCGCAGG
TGGTTTATTAAAATCATTTGCAATATCAGGTAATGAGACGTTCAAAACCATTTCATTTAATACGCTAAAA
AAAGATAAAATGCAAAGCCAAATTAAAATTTGGTTGTGTCGTAAATTCGATTGTGAATAGGATGTATTCA
CATTTCACCCTCCAATAATGAGGGCAGACGTAGTTTATAGGGTTAATGATACGCTTCCCTCTTTTAATTG
AACCCTGTTACATTCATTACACTTCATAATTAATTCCTCCTAAACTTGATTAAAACATTTTACCACATAT
AAACTAAGTTTTAAATTCAGTATTTCATCACTTATACAACAATATGGCCCGTTTGTTGAACTACTCTTTA
ATAAAATAATTTTTCCGTTCCCAATTCCACATTGCAATAATAGAAAATCCATCTTCATCGGCTTTTTCGT
CATCATCTGTATGAATCAAATCGCCTTCTTCTGTGTCATCAAGGTTTAATTTTTTATGTATTTCTTTTAA
CAAACCACCATAGGAGATTAACCTTTTACGGTGTAAACCTTCCTCCAAATCAGACAAACGTTTCAAATTC
TTTTCTTCATCATCGGTCATAAAATCCGTATCCTTTACAGGATATTTTGCAGTTTCGTCAATTGCCGATT
GTATATCCGATTTATATTTATTTTTCGGTCGAATCATTTGAACTTTTACATTTGGATCATAGTCTAATTT
CATTGCCTTTTTCCAAAATTGAATCCATTGTTTTTGATTCACGTAGTTTTCTGTATTCTTAAAATAAGTT
GGTTCCACACATACCAATACATGCATGTGCTGATTATAAGAATTATCTTTATTATTTATTGTCACTTCCG
TTGCACGCATAAAACCAACAAGATTTTTATTAATTTTTTTATATTGCATCATTCGGCGAAATCCTTGAGC
CATATCTGACAAACTCTT
Features (pLannotate 1.2.2; 7 found; start..end, strand, type, name):
    644..829     -  CDS            pre (fragment): PRE2_STAAM - Also known as mob. Protein inferred from homology: Swiss-Prot protein existence level 3. The interaction of the RSA site and the PRE protein may not only serves a function in plasmid maintenance, but may also contributes to the distribution of small antibiotic resistance plasmids among Gram- positive bacteria. From Staphylococcus aureus (strain Mu50 / ATCC 700699).
   1147..1735    -  rep_origin     ori: high-copy-number ColE1/pMB1/pBR322/pUC origin of replication
   1906..2766    -  CDS            AmpR: β-lactamase; bla; confers resistance to ampicillin, carbenicillin, and related antibiotics
   2767..2871    -  promoter       AmpR promoter: bla
   3035..4411    -  CDS            TcR: tetracycline efflux protein; Bacillus subtilis tetL; confers resistance to tetracycline
   4448..4507    -  CDS            tetL: LPTR_BACCE - Protein predicted: Swiss-Prot protein existence level 4. From Bacillus cereus.
   4611..417     -  CDS            repB (across the origin): RepB replication protein; repB; from Enterococcus faecalis plasmid pAMα1 AAN03827.1 22652809.0
