[The description below was written by a language model from this plasmid's Addgene catalogue record and pLannotate feature annotations shown in this document.]
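Description:
pPK1E-2 is an empty-backbone shuttle vector for Escherichia coli and Bacillus megaterium, derived from pMM1520 and catalogued for bacterial expression and synthetic biology. Its defining element, according to the record, is a promoter recognised by the DNA-dependent RNA polymerase of E. coli phage K1E. A gene cloned downstream of this promoter would be transcribed only when that phage polymerase is supplied, in the same way as the familiar T7 polymerase/promoter systems. The associated publication describes the K1E polymerase being used for in vitro RNA synthesis and for in vivo protein production in B. megaterium, and this plasmid appears to serve as the target-gene vector in that system. The automated feature table does not annotate the K1E promoter, a cloning site or a terminator, so their positions and exact arrangement cannot be stated from the record.

The annotated features across the 5,198-nt sequence are all maintenance functions. For E. coli there is a high-copy ColE1/pUC-type origin, along with the β-lactamase gene and its own promoter for ampicillin selection. For the Gram-positive host, replication is provided by a RepB replication protein gene, which spans the numbering origin of the circular sequence. Selection there relies on a tetL-type tetracycline efflux gene, preceded by a short annotated tetL leader peptide, which matches the catalogue note that tetracycline is used in B. megaterium. A short fragment homologous to the pre/mob gene of small staphylococcal plasmids is also detected and is probably a remnant of the parental Gram-positive replicon. The copy number is recorded as unknown.
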