Addgene plasmid #48146: pPK1E-2
Purpose: (Empty Backbone) Shuttle vector E. coli/B.meg., encoding a promoter for RNA polymerase of the phage K1E
Depositing lab: Dieter Jahn. Depositing organization: Technische Universitaet Braunschweig. Publication: Application of Escherichia coli phage K1E DNA-dependent RNA polymerase for in vitro RNA synthesis and in vivo protein production in Bacillus megaterium. Stammen S, Schuller F, Dietrich S, Gamer M, Biedendieck R, Jahn D. Appl Microbiol Biotechnol. 2010 Sep;88(2):529-39. doi: 10.1007/s00253-010-2732-y. Epub 2010 Jul 2. PubMed 20596705.
Backbone
  Vector backbone: pMM1520
  Backbone manufacturer: Malten et al., 2005
  Vector type: Bacterial Expression, Synthetic Biology
Growth in bacteria
  Bacterial resistance: Ampicillin, 100 μg/mL
  Growth temperature: 37°C
  Growth strain: DH10B
  Growth instructions: For Bacillus megaterium: Tetracycline and 37 °C
  Copy number: Unknown
Terms and licenses: Academic/Nonprofit Terms; Industry Terms: Not Available to Industry
How to cite: pPK1E-2 was a gift from Dieter Jahn (Addgene plasmid # 48146 ; http://n2t.net/addgene:48146 ; RRID:Addgene_48146)
