>Addgene plasmid #48146 | pPK1E-2 | addgene partial sequence | sequence record 72405 | pBR322ori-F 5'-GGGAAACGCCTGGTATCTTT-3'
TCTGACTTGAGCGTCGATTTTTGTGATGCTCGTCAGGGGGGCGGAGCCTATGGAAAAACGCCAGCAACGC
GGCCCGAGATGCGCCGCGTGCGGCTGCTGGAGATGGCGGACGCGATGGATATGTTCTGCCAAGGGTTGGT
TTGCGCATTCACAGTTCTCCGCAAGAATTAATTAGCTCCAATTCTTGGACCGGTGAATCCGTTCGCGAGG
TTTAGCCGGCATGCGGCCGGTACCGGATCCCGGGAGCTCCGGAGATCTTCGAACTAGTTTGGACCATTGT
ACATTTCACCTCCTTGTAAGTGAAAGTTTAATCAGGCGCTACCGTAGCAACGCCTTGTTAAGCCTTCTCT
TATAGTGTCAGCTAAATAGTTTGCTTAAGGAACGTACAGACGGCTTAAAAGCCTTTAAAAACGTTTTTAA
GGGGTTTGTAGACAAGGTAAAGGATAAAACAGCACAATTCCAAGAAAAACACGATTTAGAACCTAAAAAG
AACGAATTTGAACTAACTCATAACCGAGAGGTAAAAAAAGAACGAAGTCGAGATCAGGGAATGAGTTTAT
AAAATAAAAAAAGCACCTGAAAAGGTGTCTTTTTTTGATGGTTTTGAACTTGTTCTTTCTTATCTTGATA
CATATAGAAATAACGTCATTTTTATTTTAGTTGCTGAAAGGTGCGTTGAAGTGTTGGTATGTATGTGTTT
TAAAGTATTGAAAACCCTTAAAATTGGTTGCACAGAAAAACCCCATCTGTTAAAGTTATAAGTGACCAAA
CAAATAACTAAATAGATGGGGGTTTCTTTTAATATTATGTGTCCTAATAGTAGCATTTATTCAGATGAAA
AATCAAGGGTTTTAGTGGACAAGACAAAAAGTGGAAAAGTGAGACCATGGAGAGAAAAGAAAATCGCTAA
TGTTGATTACTTTGAACTTCTGCATATTCTTGAATTTAAAAAGGCTGAAA
